>Addgene plasmid #13699 | cmv 16 E7 del 79-83 | addgene partial sequence | sequence record 20019 | 13699 with Bglob-intron-F
GTTTGAGANGAGGANAAAATACTCTGAGTCCAAACCGGGCCCCTCTGCTAACCATGTTCATGCCTTCTTC
TCTTTCCTACAGCTCCTGGGCAACGTGCTGGTTGTTGTGCTGTCTCATCATTTTGGCAAAGAATTCCTCG
ACGGATCCACCATGCATGGAGATACACCTACATTGCATGAATATATGTTAGATTTGCAACCAGAGACAAC
TGATCTCTACTGTTATGAGCAATTAAATGACAGCTCAGAGGAGGAGGATGAAATAGATGGTCCAGCTGGA
CAAGCAGAACCGGACAGAGCCCATTACAATATTGTAACCTTTTGTTGCAAGTGTGACTCTACGCTTCGGT
TGTGCGTACAAAGCACACACGTAGACATTCGTACTATGGGCACACTAGGAATTGTGTGCCCCATCTGTTC
TCAGAAGCCATAAAGATCCGTCGAGGAATTCACTCCTCAGGTGCAGGCTGCCTATCAGAAGGTGGTGGCT
GGTGTGGCCAATGCCCTGGCTCACAAATACCACTGAGATCTTTTTCCCTCTGCCAAAAATTATGGGGACA
TCATGAAGCCCCTTGAGCATCTGACTTCTGGCTAATAAAGGAAATTTATTTTCATTGCAATA
