[The description below was written by a language model from this plasmid's Addgene catalogue record.]
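Description:
cmv 16 E7 del 79-83 is a mammalian expression plasmid built on the pCMV bam neo backbone (about 6.55 kb without insert). It is maintained in E. coli as a high-copy plasmid under ampicillin selection. It also carries a neomycin resistance marker, so transfected mammalian cells can be selected with G418 to derive stable lines or pools. No feature table accompanies the record, so the bacterial origin and the promoter driving the neomycin marker are not stated.

The insert is an approximately 300 bp coding sequence for the E7 oncoprotein of human papillomavirus type 16, carrying an in-frame deletion of amino acids 79–83. The catalogue lists the species as human, but the gene is viral in origin. The fragment was cloned into the backbone's BamHI site; the 5′ site was retained and the 3′ site was destroyed during cloning. The plasmid and backbone names indicate that expression is driven by a CMV promoter. The listed sequencing primers, which anneal in a β-globin intron and a β-globin polyadenylation region, suggest that the insert sits between these elements, which would provide splicing and 3′ end processing of the transcript. No epitope tag or reporter is recorded.

The record does not state a purpose. A defined deletion mutant of this kind would typically be expressed transiently or stably in mammalian cells and compared with wild-type E7 to map which regions of the protein its activities depend on. The functional consequence of removing residues 79–83 is not described in the record.
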