Addgene plasmid #13699: cmv 16 E7 del 79-83
Depositing lab: Karl Munger.
Backbone
  Vector backbone: pCMV bam neo
  Backbone size w/o insert (bp): 6550
  Vector type: Mammalian Expression
  Selectable markers: Neomycin (select with G418)
Growth in bacteria
  Bacterial resistance: Ampicillin, 100 μg/mL
  Growth temperature: 37°C
  Growth strain: DH5alpha
  Copy number: High Copy
Gene/Insert
  Gene/Insert name: HPV 16 E7 del 79-83 (alt name: HPV 16 E7)
  Species: H. sapiens (human)
  Insert size (bp): 300
  Mutation: Delete aa 79-83
  GenBank ID: AY089955
  Entrez Gene: E7 (a.k.a. HpV16gp2)
  Cloning method: Restriction Enzyme; 5′ cloning site BamH1 (not destroyed); 3′ cloning site BamH1 (destroyed during cloning)
  Sequencing primers: 5′ B glob intron-F; 3′ B glob-pA-R
Terms and licenses: Academic/Nonprofit Terms; Industry Terms: Not Available to Industry
How to cite: cmv 16 E7 del 79-83 was a gift from Karl Munger (Addgene plasmid # 13699 ; http://n2t.net/addgene:13699 ; RRID:Addgene_13699)
